>Addgene plasmid #143545 | TFORF1787 | addgene full sequence | sequence record 400371 | Addgene NGS Result
TTAATGTAGTCTTATGCAATACTCTTGTAGTCTTGCAACATGGTAACGATGAGTTAGCAACATGCCTTAC
AAGGAGAGAAAAAGCACCGTGCATGCCGATTGGTGGAAGTAAGGTGGTACGATCGTGCCTTATTAGGAAG
GCAACAGACGGGTCTGACATGGATTGGACGAACCACTGAATTGCCGCATTGCAGAGATATTGTATTTAAG
TGCCTAGCTCGATACATAAACGGGTCTCTCTGGTTAGACCAGATCTGAGCCTGGGAGCTCTCTGGCTAAC
TAGGGAACCCACTGCTTAAGCCTCAATAAAGCTTGCCTTGAGTGCTTCAAGTAGTGTGTGCCCGTCTGTT
GTGTGACTCTGGTAACTAGAGATCCCTCAGACCCTTTTAGTCAGTGTGGAAAATCTCTAGCAGTGGCGCC
CGAACAGGGACTTGAAAGCGAAAGGGAAACCAGAGGAGCTCTCTCGACGCAGGACTCGGCTTGCTGAAGC
GCGCACGGCAAGAGGCGAGGGGCGGCGACTGGTGAGTACGCCAAAAATTTTGACTAGCGGAGGCTAGAAG
GAGAGAGATGGGTGCGAGAGCGTCAGTATTAAGCGGGGGAGAATTAGATCGCGATGGGAAAAAATTCGGT
TAAGGCCAGGGGGAAAGAAAAAATATAAATTAAAACATATAGTATGGGCAAGCAGGGAGCTAGAACGATT
CGCAGTTAATCCTGGCCTGTTAGAAACATCAGAAGGCTGTAGACAAATACTGGGACAGCTACAACCATCC
CTTCAGACAGGATCAGAAGAACTTAGATCATTATATAATACAGTAGCAACCCTCTATTGTGTGCATCAAA
GGATAGAGATAAAAGACACCAAGGAAGCTTTAGACAAGATAGAGGAAGAGCAAAACAAAAGTAAGACCAC
CGCACAGCAAGCGGCCGCTGATCTTCAGACCTGGAGGAGGAGATATGAGGGACAATTGGAGAAGTGAATT
ATATAAATATAAAGTAGTAAAAATTGAACCATTAGGAGTAGCACCCACCAAGGCAAAGAGAAGAGTGGTG
CAGAGAGAAAAAAGAGCAGTGGGAATAGGAGCTTTGTTCCTTGGGTTCTTGGGAGCAGCAGGAAGCACTA
TGGGCGCAGCGTCAATGACGCTGACGGTACAGGCCAGACAATTATTGTCTGGTATAGTGCAGCAGCAGAA
CAATTTGCTGAGGGCTATTGAGGCGCAACAGCATCTGTTGCAACTCACAGTCTGGGGCATCAAGCAGCTC
CAGGCAAGAATCCTGGCTGTGGAAAGATACCTAAAGGATCAACAGCTCCTGGGGATTTGGGGTTGCTCTG
GAAAACTCATTTGCACCACTGCTGTGCCTTGGAATGCTAGTTGGAGTAATAAATCTCTGGAACAGATTTG
GAATCACACGACCTGGATGGAGTGGGACAGAGAAATTAACAATTACACAAGCTTAATACACTCCTTAATT
GAAGAATCGCAAAACCAGCAAGAAAAGAATGAACAAGAATTATTGGAATTAGATAAATGGGCAAGTTTGT
GGAATTGGTTTAACATAACAAATTGGCTGTGGTATATAAAATTATTCATAATGATAGTAGGAGGCTTGGT
AGGTTTAAGAATAGTTTTTGCTGTACTTTCTATAGTGAATAGAGTTAGGCAGGGATATTCACCATTATCG
TTTCAGACCCACCTCCCAACCCCGAGGGGACCCATGCATTGCATCTCAATTAGTCAGCAACCAGGTGTGG
AAAGTCCCCAGGCTCCCCAGCAGGCAGAAGTATGCAAAGCATGCGTCTCAATTAGTCAGCAACCATAGTC
CCGCCCCTAACTCCGCCCATCCCGCCCCTAACTCCGCCCAGTTCCGCCCATTCTCCGCCCCATGGCTGAC
TAATTTTTTTTATTTATGCAGAGGCCGAGGCCGCCTCGGCCTCTGAGCTATTCCAGAAGTAGTGAGGAGG
CTTTTTTGGAGGCCTAGGCTTTTGCAAAAAGCTTTCTAGAGGTACCACCGGAGCTTACCATGACCGAGTA
CAAGCCCACGGTGCGCCTCGCCACCCGCGACGACGTCCCCAGGGCCGTACGCACCCTCGCCGCCGCGTTC
GCCGACTACCCCGCCACGCGCCACACCGTCGATCCGGACCGCCACATCGAGCGGGTCACCGAGCTGCAAG
AACTCTTCCTCACGCGCGTCGGGCTCGACATCGGCAAGGTGTGGGTCGCGGACGACGGCGCCGCCGTGGC
GGTCTGGACCACGCCGGAGAGCGTCGAAGCGGGGGCGGTGTTCGCCGAGATCGGCCCGCGCATGGCCGAG
TTGAGCGGTTCCCGGCTGGCCGCGCAGCAACAGATGGAAGGCCTCCTGGCGCCGCACCGGCCCAAGGAGC
CCGCGTGGTTCCTGGCCACCGTCGGCGTCTCGCCCGACCACCAGGGCAAGGGTCTGGGCAGCGCCGTCGT
GCTCCCCGGAGTGGAGGCGGCCGAGCGCGCCGGGGTGCCCGCCTTCCTGGAGACCTCCGCGCCCCGCAAC
CTCCCCTTCTACGAGCGGCTCGGCTTCACCGTCACCGCCGACGTCGAGGTGCCCGAAGGACCGCGCACCT
GGTGCATGACCCGCAAGCCCGGTGCCAGTTAACGAATTCTAGATCTTGAGACAAATGGCAGTATTCATCC
ACAATTTTAAAAGAAAAGGGGGGATTGGGGGGTACAGTGCAGGGGAAAGAATAGTAGACATAATAGCAAC
AGACATACAAACTAAAGAATTACAAAAACAAATTACAAAAATTCAAAATTTTCGGGTTTATTACAGGGAC
AGCAGAGATCCACTTTGGCGCCGGCTCGAGGCCTGCAGGTGCAAAGATGGATAAAGTTTTAAACAGAGAG
GAATCTTTGCAGCTAATGGACCTTCTAGGTCTTGAAAGGAGTGGGAATTGGCTCCGGTGCCCGTCAGTGG
GCAGAGCGCACATCGCCCACAGTCCCCGAGAAGTTGGGGGGAGGGGTCGGCAATTGAACCGGTGCCTAGA
GAAGGTGGCGCGGGGTAAACTGGGAAAGTGATGTCGTGTACTGGCTCCGCCTTTTTCCCGAGGGTGGGGG
AGAACCGTATATAAGTGCAGTAGTCGCCGTGAACGTTCTTTTTCGCAACGGGTTTGCCGCCAGAACACAG
GTAAGTGCCGTGTGTGGTTCCCGCGGGCCTGGCCTCTTTACGGGTTATGGCCCTTGCGTGCCTTGAATTA
CTTCCACCTGGCTGCAGTACGTGATTCTTGATCCCGAGCTTCGGGTTGGAAGTGGGTGGGAGAGTTCGAG
GCCTTGCGCTTAAGGAGCCCCTTCGCCTCGTGCTTGAGTTGAGGCCTGGCCTGGGCGCTGGGGCCGCCGC
GTGCGAATCTGGTGGCACCTTCGCGCCTGTCTCGCTGCTTTCGATAAGTCTCTAGCCATTTAAAATTTTT
GATGACCTGCTGCGACGCTTTTTTTCTGGCAAGATAGTCTTGTAAATGCGGGCCAAGATCTGCACACTGG
TATTTCGGTTTTTGGGGCCGCGGGCGGCGACGGGGCCCGTGCGTCCCAGCGCACATGTTCGGCGAGGCGG
GGCCTGCGAGCGCGGCCACCGAGAATCGGACGGGGGTAGTCTCAAGCTGGCCGGCCTGCTCTGGTGCCTG
GCCTCGCGCCGCCGTGTATCGCCCCGCCCTGGGCGGCAAGGCTGGCCCGGTCGGCACCAGTTGCGTGAGC
GGAAAGATGGCCGCTTCCCGGCCCTGCTGCAGGGAGCTCAAAATGGAGGACGCGGCGCTCGGGAGAGCGG
GCGGGTGAGTCACCCACACAAAGGAAAAGGGCCTTTCCGTCCTCAGCCGTCGCTTCATGTGACTCCACGG
AGTACCGGGCGCCGTCCAGGCACCTCGATTAGTTCTCGAGCTTTTGGAGTACGTCGTCTTTAGGTTGGGG
GGAGGGGTTTTATGCGATGGAGTTTCCCCACACTGAGTGGGTGGAGACTGAAGTTAGGCCAGCTTGGCAC
TTGATGTAATTCTCCTTGGAATTTGCCCTTTTTGAGTTTGGATCTTGGTTCATTCTCAAGCCTCAGACAG
TGGTTCAAAGTTTTTTTCTTCCATTTCAGGTGTCGTGAGGCTAGCACCGCCACCATGGCGGAGCGTGGCG
GGGACGGGGGCGAGAGTGAACGATTCAACCCGGGGGAGCTCAGGATGGCCCAACAGCAGGCCTTGAGGTT
CCGAGGTCCGGCTCCCCCACCAAATGCAGTGATGCGAGGCCCACCACCTCTGATGCGACCTCCTCCACCT
TTTGGTATGATGCGAGGCCCTCCTCCACCACCACGGCCGCCCTTTGGACGTCCTCCTTTTGATCCTAATA
TGCCGCCAATGCCTCCTCCAGGAGGGATACCTCCACCTATGGGCCCTCCACACCTCCAGAGACCACCTTT
CATGCCTCCTCCCATGAGTTCCATGCCTCCTCCTCCGGGTATGATGTTTCCACCAGGAATGCCTCCTGTG
ACTGCTCCTGGTACTCCAGCACTACCTCCTACGGAGGAGATATGGGTTGAAAATAAAACTCCAGATGGGA
AGGTTTATTATTATAATGCTCGGACACGTGAATCTGCATGGACCAAGCCAGATGGAGTTAAGGTTATTCA
GCAATCAGAACTGACACCTATGCTTGCAGCCCAGGCACAGGTTCAGGCTCAGGCCCAGGCGCAGGCTCAG
GCCCAGGCGCAGGCTCAGGCCCAGGCACAAGCTCAGGCCCAGGCTCAGGCTCAGGCCCAGGCCCAGGCCC
AGGCCCAGGCCCAGGCCCAAGCCCAAGCCCAGGCCCAGGCTCAGGCTCAGGCACAAGCTCAGGCCCAGGC
CCAGGCTCAGGTCCAGGCCCAGGTCCAGGCACAAGTGCAAGCACAAGCAGTTGGAGCTTCCACCCCTACG
ACCAGTAGCCCAGCACCTGCAGTATCCACTTCAACATCATCATCCACCCCTTCCTCTACCACTTCTACCA
CAACAACTGCTACTTCAGTTGCGCAGACAGTATCAACACCCACAACACAAGATCAGACCCCAAGTTCTGC
TGTTTCAGTTGCCACGCCTACAGTTAGTGTTTCAACTCCTGCTCCTACAGCCACACCTGTGCAAACCGTT
CCCCAGCCGCACCCTCAGACGTTACCTCCTGCTGTTCCTCATTCAGTACCTCAGCCAACAACAGCAATAC
CTGCTTTTCCACCAGTAATGGTACCTCCGTTTCGTGTTCCCCTTCCTGGCATGCCAATTCCACTTCCAGG
TGTAGCAATGATGCAAATAGTCAGCTGCCCGTATGTAAAGACAGTCGCTACCACCAAGACCGGTGTATTG
CCAGGAATGGCCCCTCCTATCGTACCCATGATACATCCCCAGGTTGCTATTGCAGCTTCACCTGCTACCT
TAGCTGGAGCAACAGCAGTTTCTGAATGGACTGAATATAAAACAGCAGATGGGAAGACATATTATTATAA
TAATAGAACATTAGAATCAACCTGGGAAAAACCCCAAGAACTAAAGGAAAAAGAAAAGTTAGAAGAGAAG
ATTAAAGAGCCAATTAAAGAACCCTCTGAAGAGCCTCTGCCAATGGAGACGGAGGAGGAGGATCCTAAAG
AAGAGCCTATAAAGGAGATAAAGGAGGAGCCCAAAGAAGAGGAGATGACTGAAGAAGAAAAGGCTGCCCA
GAAGGCAAAGCCAGTTGCTACTGCTCCTATTCCTGGTACTCCATGGTGTGTCGTTTGGACTGGTGATGAG
CGGGTCTTCTTTTATAATCCCACCACTCGTCTTTCTATGTGGGACCGACCTGATGATCTGATTGGCAGGG
CAGATGTTGACAAAATTATTCAGGAGCCCCCTCATAAAAAAGGAATGGAGGAATTGAAGAAACTAAGGCA
CCCAACTCCGACAATGCTGTCGATCCAAAAGTGGCAATTCTCTATGAGTGCAATTAAAGAGGAACAAGAA
TTAATGGAAGAAATTAATGAAGATGAGCCTGTTAAAGCAAAAAAACGGAAGAGAGACGATAATAAAGACA
TTGACTCAGAGAAAGAAGCTGCCATGGAAGCTGAAATTAAAGCTGCCCGAGAAAGGGCCATTGTCCCTCT
GGAGGCTCGAATGAAGCAGTTCAAGGACATGCTGCTAGAGAGAGGGGTGTCTGCTTTTTCAACGTGGGAG
AAGGAGTTGCACAAGATAGTTTTTGATCCCCGGTACTTACTTCTCAATCCTAAAGAGAGAAAACAGGTGT
TTGATCAGTATGTAAAGACCAGGGCAGAGGAAGAACGCAGGGAAAAGAAAAATAAAATAATGCAAGCCAA
GGAAGATTTCAAAAAAATGATGGAAGAAGCAAAATTTAATCCAAGAGCAACTTTTAGTGAATTTGCAGCC
AAGCATGCTAAAGATTCAAGATTCAAAGCAATTGAAAAGATGAAAGACCGAGAAGCCTTGTTTAATGAGT
TTGTGGCCGCTGCTAGGAAGAAAGAGAAAGAAGATTCGAAGACCAGAGGTGAGAAGATTAAATCGGATTT
CTTTGAACTATTATCTAATCATCACTTGGACAGTCAGTCTCGATGGAGCAAAGTAAAAGACAAAGTAGAA
AGTGATCCACGTTACAAAGCAGTAGATAGTTCATCAATGAGAGAAGACCTTTTCAAACAGTACATTGAAA
AAATAGCCAAGAATTTAGACTCAGAAAAAGAAAAGGAGCTTGAAAGGCAAGCCCGCATTGAGGCAAGCCT
TCGAGAACGAGAAAGGGAGGTTCAAAAGGCCCGTTCAGAACAAACAAAAGAAATAGATCGAGAGAGAGAG
CAGCACAAACGAGAAGAAGCTATCCAGAATTTCAAAGCTCTTCTGTCTGACATGGTACGTTCTTCAGATG
TGTCATGGTCTGATACTCGTAGGACCCTCCGAAAAGATCACCGCTGGGAATCTGGATCCTTATTGGAAAG
AGAGGAGAAAGAGAAGCTTTTTAATGAACACATTGAAGCACTTACCAAAAAAAAGAGAGAGCACTTTAGG
CAACTTCTGGATGAAACTTCTGCAATTACCTTAACATCCACGTGGAAAGAAGTAAAAAAAATCATTAAGG
AAGATCCTCGATGTATTAAGTTCTCCTCCAGTGACAGGAAAAAACAAAGAGAATTTGAAGAATATATCAG
AGACAAATATATCACAGCCAAAGCTGACTTCAGGACGCTTTTGAAAGAGACCAAATTTATAACATATAGA
TCCAAAAAATTAATCCAAGAATCAGATCAGCACCTGAAAGATGTAGAAAAAATTTTACAGAATGACAAAC
GGTATCTAGTACTGGACTGTGTGCCAGAGGAGAGGCGTAAACTGATTGTGGCATATGTTGATGACCTGGA
TCGCCGGGGTCCACCCCCACCTCCCACAGCATCGGAGCCCACGAGACGATCAACAAAATAGTAATGAACT
AGTCCGTAACTTGAAAGTATTTCGATTTCTTGGCTTTATATATCTTGTGGAAAGGACGACTCTAATTAAG
CCACAGACCAAGAACGCGTTAAGTCGACAATCAACCTCTGGATTACAAAATTTGTGAAAGATTGACTGGT
ATTCTTAACTATGTTGCTCCTTTTACGCTATGTGGATACGCTGCTTTAATGCCTTTGTATCATGCTATTG
CTTCCCGTATGGCTTTCATTTTCTCCTCCTTGTATAAATCCTGGTTGCTGTCTCTTTATGAGGAGTTGTG
GCCCGTTGTCAGGCAACGTGGCGTGGTGTGCACTGTGTTTGCTGACGCAACCCCCACTGGTTGGGGCATT
GCCACCACCTGTCAGCTCCTTTCCGGGACTTTCGCTTTCCCCCTCCCTATTGCCACGGCGGAACTCATCG
CCGCCTGCCTTGCCCGCTGCTGGACAGGGGCTCGGCTGTTGGGCACTGACAATTCCGTGGTGTTGTCGGG
GAAATCATCGTCCTTTCCTTGGCTGCTCGCCTGTGTTGCCACCTGGATTCTGCGCGGGACGTCCTTCTGC
TACGTCCCTTCGGCCCTCAATCCAGCGGACCTTCCTTCCCGCGGCCTGCTGCCGGCTCTGCGGCCTCTTC
CGCGTCTTCGCCTTCGCCCTCAGACGAGTCGGATCTCCCTTTGGGCCGCCTCCCCGCGTCGACTTTAAGA
CCAATGACTTACAAGGCAGCTGTAGATCTTAGCCACTTTTTAAAAGAAAAGGGGGGACTGGAAGGGCTAA
TTCACTCCCAACGAAGACAAGATCTGCTTTTTGCTTGTACTGGGTCTCTCTGGTTAGACCAGATCTGAGC
CTGGGAGCTCTCTGGCTAACTAGGGAACCCACTGCTTAAGCCTCAATAAAGCTTGCCTTGAGTGCTTCAA
GTAGTGTGTGCCCGTCTGTTGTGTGACTCTGGTAACTAGAGATCCCTCAGACCCTTTTAGTCAGTGTGGA
AAATCTCTAGCAGTACGTATAGTAGTTCATGTCATCTTATTATTCAGTATTTATAACTTGCAAAGAAATG
AATATCAGAGAGTGAGAGGAACTTGTTTATTGCAGCTTATAATGGTTACAAATAAAGCAATAGCATCACA
AATTTCACAAATAAAGCATTTTTTTCACTGCATTCTAGTTGTGGTTTGTCCAAACTCATCAATGTATCTT
ATCATGTCTGGCTCTAGCTATCCCGCCCCTAACTCCGCCCATCCCGCCCCTAACTCCGCCCAGTTCCGCC
CATTCTCCGCCCCATGGCTGACTAATTTTTTTTATTTATGCAGAGGCCGAGGCCGCCTCGGCCTCTGAGC
TATTCCAGAAGTAGTGAGGAGGCTTTTTTGGAGGCCTAGGGACGTACCCAATTCGCCCTATAGTGAGTCG
TATTACGCGCGCTCACTGGCCGTCGTTTTACAACGTCGTGACTGGGAAAACCCTGGCGTTACCCAACTTA
ATCGCCTTGCAGCACATCCCCCTTTCGCCAGCTGGCGTAATAGCGAAGAGGCCCGCACCGATCGCCCTTC
CCAACAGTTGCGCAGCCTGAATGGCGAATGGG
[124 nt withheld, positions 8993-9116]
C
[91 nt withheld, positions 9118-9208]
A
[49 nt withheld, positions 9210-9258]
CCTTTGACGTTGGAGTCCACGTTCTTT
[37 nt withheld, positions 9286-9322]
ACCCTATCTCGGTCTATTCTTTTGATTTATAAGGGATTTTGCCGATTTCGGCCTATTGGTTAAAAAATGA
GCTGATTTAACAAAAATTTAACGCGAATTTTAACAAAATATTAACGCTTACAATTTAGGTGGCACTTTTC
GGGGAAATGTGCGCGGAACCCCTATTTGTTTATTTTTCTAAATACATTCAAATATGTATCCGCTCATGAG
ACAATAACCCTGATAAATGCTTCAATAATATTGAAAAAGGAAGAGTATGAGTATTCAACATTTCCGTGTC
GCCCTTATTCCCTTTTTTGCGGCATTTTGCCTTCCTGTTTTTGCTCACCCAGAAACGCTGGTGAAAGTAA
AAGATGCTGAAGATCAGTTGGGTGCACGAGTGGGTTACATCGAACTGGATCTCAACAGCGGTAAGATCCT
TGAGAGTTTTCGCCCCGAAGAACGTTTTCCAATGATGAGCACTTTTAAAGTTCTGCTATGTGGCGCGGTA
TTATCCCGTATTGACGCCGGGCAAGAGCAACTCGGTCGCCGCATACACTATTCTCAGAATGACTTGGTTG
AGTACTCACCAGTCACAGAAAAGCATCTTACGGATGGCATGACAGTAAGAGAATTATGCAGTGCTGCCAT
AACCATGAGTGATAACACTGCGGCCAACTTACTTCTGACAACGATCGGAGGACCGAAGGAGCTAACCGCT
TTTTTGCACAACATGGGGGATCATGTAACTCGCCTTGATCGTTGGGAACCGGAGCTGAATGAAGCCATAC
CAAACGACGAGCGTGACACCACGATGCCTGTAGCAATGGCAACAACGTTGCGCAAACTATTAACTGGCGA
ACTACTTACTCTAGCTTCCCGGCAACAATTAATAGACTGGATGGAGGCGGATAAAGTTGCAGGACCACTT
CTGCGCTCGGCCCTTCCGGCTGGCTGGTTTATTGCTGATAAATCTGGAGCCGGTGAGCGTGGGTCTCGCG
GTATCATTGCAGCACTGGGGCCAGATGGTAAGCCCTCCCGTATCGTAGTTATCTACACGACGGGGAGTCA
GGCAACTATGGATGAACGAAATAGACAGATCGCTGAGATAGGTGCCTCACTGATTAAGCATTGGTAACTG
TCAGACCAAGTTTACTCATATATACTTTAGATTGATTTAAAACTTCATTTTTAATTTAAAAGGATCTAGG
TGAAGATCCTTTTTGATAATCTCATGACCAAAATCCCTTAACGTGAGTTTTCGTTCCACTGAGCGTCAGA
CCCCGTAGAAAAGATCAAAGGATCTTCTTGAGATCCTTTTTTTCTGCGCGTAATCTGCTGCTTGCAAACA
AAAAAACCACCGCTACCAGCGGTGGTTTGTTTGCCGGATCAAGAGCTACCAACTCTTTTTCCGAAGGTAA
CTGGCTTCAGCAGAGCGCAGATACCAAATACTGTTCTTCTAGTGTAGCCGTAGTTAGGCCACCACTTCAA
GAACTCTGTAGCACCGCCTACATACCTCGCTCTGCTAATCCTGTTACCAGTGGCTGCTGCCAGTGGCGAT
AAGTCGTGTCTTACCGGGTTGGACTCAAGACGATAGTTACCGGATAAGGCGCAGCGGTCGGGCTGAACGG
GGGGTTCGTGCACACAGCCCAGCTTGGAGCGAACGACCTACACCGAACTGAGATACCTACAGCGTGAGCT
ATGAGAAAGCGCCACGCTTCCCGAAGGGAGAAAGGCGGACAGGTATCCGGTAAGCGGCAGGGTCGGAACA
GGAGAGCGCACGAGGGAGCTTCCAGGGGGAAACGCCTGGTATCTTTATAGTCCTGTCGGGTTTCGCCACC
TCTGACTTGAGCGTCGATTTTTGTGATGCTCGTCAGGGGGGCGGAGCCTATGGAAAAACGCCAGCAACGC
GGCCTTTTTACGGTTCCTGGCCTTTTGCTGGCCTTTTGCTCACATGTTCTTTCCTGCGTTATCCCCTGAT
TCTGTGGATAACCGTATTACCGCCTTTGAGTGAGCTGATACCGCTCGCCGCAGCCGAACGACCGAGCGCA
GCGAGTCAGTGAGCGAGGAAGCGGAAGAGCGCCCAATACGCAAACCGCCTCTCCCCGCGCGTTGGCCGAT
TCATTAATGCAGCTGGCACGACAGGTTTCCCGACTGGAAAGCGGGCAGTGAGCGCAACGCAATTAATGTG
AGTTAGCTCACTCATTAGGCACCCCAGGCTTTACACTTTATGCTTCCGGCTCGTATGTTGTGTGGAATTG
TGAGCGGATAACAATTTCACACAGGAAACAGCTATGACCATGATTACGCCAAGCGCGCAATTAACCCTCA
CTAAAGGGAACAAAAGCTGGAGCTGCAAGC
Features (pLannotate 1.2.2; 31 found; start..end, strand, type, name):
      5..231     +  promoter       RSV promoter: Rous sarcoma virus enhancer/promoter
    232..412     +  LTR            5' LTR (truncated): truncated 5' long terminal repeat (LTR) from HIV-1
    459..584     +  misc_feature   HIV-1 Ψ: packaging signal of human immunodeficiency virus type 1
    568..931     +  CDS            HIV-1 gag (fragment): gag protein from human immunodeficiency virus 1; gag
   1077..1310    +  misc_feature   RRE: The Rev response element (RRE) of HIV-1 allows for Rev-dependent mRNA export from the nucleus to the cytoplasm.
   1687..1713    +  CDS            Rev (fragment): human immunodeficiency virus 1 (HIV-1) Rev protein; rev; enhances nuclear export of unspliced and incompletely spliced viral mRNAs
   1720..1743    +  promoter       SV40 promoter (fragment): SV40 early promoter
   1744..1815    +  promoter       SV40 promoter (fragment): SV40 enhancer and early promoter
   1839..1974    +  rep_origin     SV40 ori: SV40 origin of replication
   2020..2616    +  CDS            PuroR (fragment): puromycin N-acetyltransferase; pac from Streptomyces; confers resistance to puromycin
   2665..2782    +  misc_feature   cPPT/CTS: central polypurine tract and central termination sequence of HIV-1
   2847..2913    +  CDS            small t antigen (fragment): SV40 (simian virus 40) small t antigen
   2920..4098    +  promoter       EF-1α promoter: strong constitutive promoter for human elongation factor EF-1α
   4115..7408    +  CDS            TCERG1: TCRG1_HUMAN - Also known as CA150, TAF2S. Experimental evidence at protein level: Swiss-Prot protein existence level 1. Transcription factor that binds RNA polymerase II and inhibits the elongation of transcripts from target promoters. Regulates transcription elongation in a TATA box-dependent manner. Necessary for TAT-dependent activation of the human immunodeficiency virus type 1 (HIV-1) promoter. From Homo sapiens (Human).
   7424..7477    +  promoter       U6 promoter (fragment): RNA polymerase III promoter for human U6 snRNA
   7519..8107    +  misc_feature   WPRE: woodchuck hepatitis virus posttranscriptional regulatory element
   8158..8177    +  misc_feature   cPPT/CTS (fragment): central polypurine tract and central termination sequence of HIV-1
   8179..8412    +  LTR            3' LTR (ΔU3): self-inactivating 3' long terminal repeat (LTR) from HIV-1
   8490..8611    +  polyA_signal   SV40 poly(A) signal: SV40 polyadenylation signal
   8651..8786    +  rep_origin     SV40 ori: SV40 origin of replication
   8807..8825    -  promoter       T7 promoter: promoter for bacteriophage T7 RNA polymerase
   8833..8988    +  CDS            lacZα (fragment): LacZα fragment of β-galactosidase; lacZ fragment
   8993..9421    +  rep_origin     f1 ori (sequence partly withheld): f1 bacteriophage origin of replication; arrow indicates direction of (+) strand synthesis
   9474..9578    +  promoter       AmpR promoter: bla
   9579..10439   +  CDS            AmpR: β-lactamase; bla; confers resistance to ampicillin, carbenicillin, and related antibiotics
  10610..11198   +  rep_origin     ori: high-copy-number ColE1/pMB1/pBR322/pUC origin of replication
  11381..11473   +  CDS            lacI (fragment): lac repressor; lacI; The lac repressor binds to the lac operator to inhibit transcription in E. coli. This inhibition can be relieved by adding lactose or isopropyl-β-D-thiogalactopyranoside (IPTG).
  11486..11507   +  protein_bind   CAP binding site: CAP binding activates transcription in the presence of cAMP. E. coli catabolite activator protein
  11522..11552   +  promoter       lac promoter: promoter for the E. coli lac operon
  11556..11578   +  protein_bind   lac operator (fragment): The lac repressor binds to the lac operator to inhibit transcription in E. coli. This inhibition can be relieved by adding lactose or isopropyl-β-D-thiogalactopyranoside (IPTG). lac repressor encoded by lacI
  11621..11639   +  promoter       T3 promoter: promoter for bacteriophage T3 RNA polymerase
