[The description below was written by a language model from this plasmid's Addgene catalogue record and pLannotate feature annotations shown in this document.]
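Description:
TFORF1787 is a lentiviral mammalian expression plasmid built on the pLX_TRC317 backbone and belongs to a barcoded library of transcription factor open reading frames. It carries human TCERG1 (also known as CA150 or TAF2S), a factor that binds RNA polymerase II and modulates transcript elongation. The ORF was made by gene synthesis and is driven by the strong constitutive EF-1α promoter. A WPRE lies downstream of the coding sequence to enhance transcript expression. According to the catalogue entry, each clone in the collection has a unique 24-bp barcode so that the transcription factor can be identified in pooled screens. The barcode is not annotated as a feature, although a short region between the ORF and the WPRE, which includes a small U6 promoter-like fragment, is its likely location.

The viral framework has a third-generation, self-inactivating layout. An RSV promoter fused to a truncated HIV-1 5' LTR drives genomic RNA production in packaging cells, followed by the Ψ packaging signal with a partial gag sequence, the RRE for Rev-dependent nuclear export, a cPPT/CTS and a ΔU3 3' LTR. An SV40 poly(A) signal follows the 3' LTR. Upstream of the EF-1α cassette, an SV40 early promoter/origin drives puromycin N-acetyltransferase, which allows selection of transduced cells. In bacteria the plasmid is maintained through a high-copy ColE1/pUC-type origin and ampicillin resistance. An f1 origin and remnants of lac, T7 and T3 elements are left over from the cloning vector. The depositor warns that the plasmid may recombine and advises checking several colonies. The construct is intended for individual or pooled overexpression of TCERG1, for example in directed differentiation screens.
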