Addgene plasmid #143545: TFORF1787
Purpose: Lentiviral vector for overexpressing transcription factor ORFs with unique 24-bp barcodes. Barcodes facilitate identification of transcription factors in pooled screens.
Depositing lab: Feng Zhang. Depositing organization: Broad Institute. Publication: A transcription factor atlas of directed differentiation. Joung J, Ma S, Tay T, Geiger-Schuller KR, Kirchgatterer PC, Verdine VK, Guo B, Arias-Garcia MA, Allen WE, Singh A, Kuksenko O, Abudayyeh OO, Gootenberg JS, Fu Z, Macrae RK, Buenrostro JD, Regev A, Zhang F. Cell. 2023 Jan 5;186(1):209-229.e26. doi: 10.1016/j.cell.2022.11.026. PubMed 36608654.
Backbone
  Vector backbone: pLX_TRC317
  Backbone manufacturer: Broad Institute Genetic Perturbation Platform
  Backbone size w/o insert (bp): 8264
  Vector type: Mammalian Expression, Lentiviral
  Selectable markers: Puromycin
Growth in bacteria
  Bacterial resistance: Ampicillin, 100 μg/mL
  Growth temperature: 37°C
  Growth strain: NEB Stable
  Copy number: High Copy
Gene/Insert
  Gene/Insert name: TCERG1
  Species: H. sapiens (human)
  Insert size (bp): 3398
  Entrez Gene: TCERG1 (a.k.a. CA150, TAF2S, Urn1)
  Promoter: EF1a
  Cloning method: Unknown
  Sequencing primers: 5′ GGGTGGAGACTGAAGTTAGGCCAG; 3′ CACATAGCGTAAAAGGAGCAACATAG
Terms and licenses: Academic/Nonprofit Terms; Industry Terms: Not Available to Industry
Depositor comments: NM_006706,ENST00000296702 . The transcription factor ORF portion of this plasmid was synthesized by Genewiz. Please test multiple small colonies in case of plasmid recombination. To make this collection available in a timely manner, a portion of this collection was not fully sequenced by Addgene. If an Addgene verified full plasmid sequence is not available, please contact us prior to placing an order to request the full sequence.
How to cite: TFORF1787 was a gift from Feng Zhang (Addgene plasmid # 143545 ; http://n2t.net/addgene:143545 ; RRID:Addgene_143545)
