>Addgene plasmid #143545 | TFORF1787 | depositor partial sequence | sequence record 282765 | Insert
ACCGCCACCATGGCGGAGCGTGGCGGGGACGGGGGCGAGAGTGAACGATTCAACCCGGGGGAGCTCAGGA
TGGCCCAACAGCAGGCCTTGAGGTTCCGAGGTCCGGCTCCCCCACCAAATGCAGTGATGCGAGGCCCACC
ACCTCTGATGCGACCTCCTCCACCTTTTGGTATGATGCGAGGCCCTCCTCCACCACCACGGCCGCCCTTT
GGACGTCCTCCTTTTGATCCTAATATGCCGCCAATGCCTCCTCCAGGAGGGATACCTCCACCTATGGGCC
CTCCACACCTCCAGAGACCACCTTTCATGCCTCCTCCCATGAGTTCCATGCCTCCTCCTCCGGGTATGAT
GTTTCCACCAGGAATGCCTCCTGTGACTGCTCCTGGTACTCCAGCACTACCTCCTACGGAGGAGATATGG
GTTGAAAATAAAACTCCAGATGGGAAGGTTTATTATTATAATGCTCGGACACGTGAATCTGCATGGACCA
AGCCAGATGGAGTTAAGGTTATTCAGCAATCAGAACTGACACCTATGCTTGCAGCCCAGGCACAGGTTCA
GGCTCAGGCCCAGGCGCAGGCTCAGGCCCAGGCGCAGGCTCAGGCCCAGGCACAAGCTCAGGCCCAGGCT
CAGGCTCAGGCCCAGGCCCAGGCCCAGGCCCAGGCCCAGGCCCAAGCCCAAGCCCAGGCCCAGGCTCAGG
CTCAGGCACAAGCTCAGGCCCAGGCCCAGGCTCAGGTCCAGGCCCAGGTCCAGGCACAAGTGCAAGCACA
AGCAGTTGGAGCTTCCACCCCTACGACCAGTAGCCCAGCACCTGCAGTATCCACTTCAACATCATCATCC
ACCCCTTCCTCTACCACTTCTACCACAACAACTGCTACTTCAGTTGCGCAGACAGTATCAACACCCACAA
CACAAGATCAGACCCCAAGTTCTGCTGTTTCAGTTGCCACGCCTACAGTTAGTGTTTCAACTCCTGCTCC
TACAGCCACACCTGTGCAAACCGTTCCCCAGCCGCACCCTCAGACGTTACCTCCTGCTGTTCCTCATTCA
GTACCTCAGCCAACAACAGCAATACCTGCTTTTCCACCAGTAATGGTACCTCCGTTTCGTGTTCCCCTTC
CTGGCATGCCAATTCCACTTCCAGGTGTAGCAATGATGCAAATAGTCAGCTGCCCGTATGTAAAGACAGT
CGCTACCACCAAGACCGGTGTATTGCCAGGAATGGCCCCTCCTATCGTACCCATGATACATCCCCAGGTT
GCTATTGCAGCTTCACCTGCTACCTTAGCTGGAGCAACAGCAGTTTCTGAATGGACTGAATATAAAACAG
CAGATGGGAAGACATATTATTATAATAATAGAACATTAGAATCAACCTGGGAAAAACCCCAAGAACTAAA
GGAAAAAGAAAAGTTAGAAGAGAAGATTAAAGAGCCAATTAAAGAACCCTCTGAAGAGCCTCTGCCAATG
GAGACGGAGGAGGAGGATCCTAAAGAAGAGCCTATAAAGGAGATAAAGGAGGAGCCCAAAGAAGAGGAGA
TGACTGAAGAAGAAAAGGCTGCCCAGAAGGCAAAGCCAGTTGCTACTGCTCCTATTCCTGGTACTCCATG
GTGTGTCGTTTGGACTGGTGATGAGCGGGTCTTCTTTTATAATCCCACCACTCGTCTTTCTATGTGGGAC
CGACCTGATGATCTGATTGGCAGGGCAGATGTTGACAAAATTATTCAGGAGCCCCCTCATAAAAAAGGAA
TGGAGGAATTGAAGAAACTAAGGCACCCAACTCCGACAATGCTGTCGATCCAAAAGTGGCAATTCTCTAT
GAGTGCAATTAAAGAGGAACAAGAATTAATGGAAGAAATTAATGAAGATGAGCCTGTTAAAGCAAAAAAA
CGGAAGAGAGACGATAATAAAGACATTGACTCAGAGAAAGAAGCTGCCATGGAAGCTGAAATTAAAGCTG
CCCGAGAAAGGGCCATTGTCCCTCTGGAGGCTCGAATGAAGCAGTTCAAGGACATGCTGCTAGAGAGAGG
GGTGTCTGCTTTTTCAACGTGGGAGAAGGAGTTGCACAAGATAGTTTTTGATCCCCGGTACTTACTTCTC
AATCCTAAAGAGAGAAAACAGGTGTTTGATCAGTATGTAAAGACCAGGGCAGAGGAAGAACGCAGGGAAA
AGAAAAATAAAATAATGCAAGCCAAGGAAGATTTCAAAAAAATGATGGAAGAAGCAAAATTTAATCCAAG
AGCAACTTTTAGTGAATTTGCAGCCAAGCATGCTAAAGATTCAAGATTCAAAGCAATTGAAAAGATGAAA
GACCGAGAAGCCTTGTTTAATGAGTTTGTGGCCGCTGCTAGGAAGAAAGAGAAAGAAGATTCGAAGACCA
GAGGTGAGAAGATTAAATCGGATTTCTTTGAACTATTATCTAATCATCACTTGGACAGTCAGTCTCGATG
GAGCAAAGTAAAAGACAAAGTAGAAAGTGATCCACGTTACAAAGCAGTAGATAGTTCATCAATGAGAGAA
GACCTTTTCAAACAGTACATTGAAAAAATAGCCAAGAATTTAGACTCAGAAAAAGAAAAGGAGCTTGAAA
GGCAAGCCCGCATTGAGGCAAGCCTTCGAGAACGAGAAAGGGAGGTTCAAAAGGCCCGTTCAGAACAAAC
AAAAGAAATAGATCGAGAGAGAGAGCAGCACAAACGAGAAGAAGCTATCCAGAATTTCAAAGCTCTTCTG
TCTGACATGGTACGTTCTTCAGATGTGTCATGGTCTGATACTCGTAGGACCCTCCGAAAAGATCACCGCT
GGGAATCTGGATCCTTATTGGAAAGAGAGGAGAAAGAGAAGCTTTTTAATGAACACATTGAAGCACTTAC
CAAAAAAAAGAGAGAGCACTTTAGGCAACTTCTGGATGAAACTTCTGCAATTACCTTAACATCCACGTGG
AAAGAAGTAAAAAAAATCATTAAGGAAGATCCTCGATGTATTAAGTTCTCCTCCAGTGACAGGAAAAAAC
AAAGAGAATTTGAAGAATATATCAGAGACAAATATATCACAGCCAAAGCTGACTTCAGGACGCTTTTGAA
AGAGACCAAATTTATAACATATAGATCCAAAAAATTAATCCAAGAATCAGATCAGCACCTGAAAGATGTA
GAAAAAATTTTACAGAATGACAAACGGTATCTAGTACTGGACTGTGTGCCAGAGGAGAGGCGTAAACTGA
TTGTGGCATATGTTGATGACCTGGATCGCCGGGGTCCACCCCCACCTCCCACAGCATCGGAGCCCACGAG
ACGATCAACAAAATAGTAATGAACTAGTCCGTAACTTGAAAGTATTTCGATTTCTTGGCTTTATATATCT
TGTGGAAAGGACGACTCTAATTAAGCCACAGACCAAGA
