>Addgene plasmid #143545 | TFORF1787 | depositor partial sequence | sequence record 282766 | Barcode
CTCTAATTAAGCCACAGACCAAGA
